Addgene plasmid #50953: ePop
Purpose: Expresses E lysis protein that causes in subpopulation death when threshold cell density is reached, resulting in oscillations
Depositing lab: Lingchong You. Depositing organization: Duke University. Publication: Oscillations by minimal bacterial suicide circuits reveal hidden facets of host-circuit physiology. Marguet P, Tanouchi Y, Spitz E, Smith C, You L. PLoS One. 2010 Jul 30;5(7):e11909. doi: 10.1371/journal.pone.0011909. PubMed 20689598.
Backbone
  Vector backbone: pProTet.E
  Backbone manufacturer: Clontech
  Modifications to backbone: A 40bp oligo with NdeI and NheI sites was introduced into the AatII site of pProTet.E
Growth in bacteria
  Bacterial resistance: Chloramphenicol, 25 μg/mL
  Growth temperature: 37°C
  Growth strain: DH5alpha
  Growth instructions: Please screen at least 5 small colonies by restriction digest immediately upon receipt. Plasmid is likely unstable.
  Copy number: High Copy
Gene/Insert 1
  Gene/Insert name: E lysis protein
  Species: phage φX174
  Insert size (bp): 276
Gene/Insert 2
  Gene/Insert name: LuxI
  Species: V. fischeri
  Insert size (bp): 582
  Mutation: mutated luxR
  GenBank ID: AY275714.1
Gene/Insert 3
  Gene/Insert name: LuxR
  Species: Aliivibrio fischeri
  Insert size (bp): 753
  Mutation: Early stop codon introduced in mutated luxR results in loss of luxR functionality; the regulation of this gene is not required for oscillating behavior observed in the study
Terms and licenses: Academic/Nonprofit Terms; Industry Terms: Not Available to Industry
Depositor comments: Expression strain: MC4100
How to cite: ePop was a gift from Lingchong You (Addgene plasmid # 50953 ; http://n2t.net/addgene:50953 ; RRID:Addgene_50953)
