[The description below was written by a language model from this plasmid's Addgene catalogue record and pLannotate feature annotations shown in this document.]
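Description:
ePop is a small bacterial "suicide circuit" plasmid of about 4.2 kb, built on the Clontech pProTet.E backbone. The backbone was modified by inserting a 40 bp oligonucleotide carrying NdeI and NheI sites at the AatII site. It replicates in E. coli from a high-copy ColE1/pUC-type origin and is selected with chloramphenicol through a cat gene driven by its own promoter and followed by the lambda t0 terminator. The record lists DH5alpha as the propagation strain and MC4100 as the expression strain, and it warns that the plasmid is probably unstable, as might be expected for a construct encoding a lytic protein.

The key payload is the phage φX174 E gene. Its product blocks MraY-dependent lipid I synthesis and so causes cell lysis. The feature tables do not annotate a promoter directly upstream of E, so the record does not say what drives it. Downstream lie a lac operator and a Myc epitope region, probably backbone remnants. These are followed by a hybrid regulatory region (an araBAD promoter fragment with lac operators) ahead of Vibrio fischeri luxR and luxI, ending at the rrnB T1 terminator. The luxR copy carries an early stop codon that abolishes its function. The long-read sequence accordingly annotates luxR as two fragments, whereas the older analyzer sequence shows a single reading frame. The depositor states that regulation of this gene is not needed for the observed behaviour.

According to the record, E expression kills a subpopulation once a threshold cell density is reached, producing oscillations in population density. The plasmid is used to study minimal population-control circuits and host–circuit physiology.
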