Features (pLannotate 1.2.2; 15 found; start..end, strand, type, name):
    152..424     +  CDS            E: LYS_BPPHS - Experimental evidence at protein level: Swiss-Prot protein existence level 1. Induces host cell lysis. Inhibits the host translocase MraY activity that catalyzes the synthesis of lipid I, a necessary step for the host cell wall biosynthesis. From Enterobacteria phage phiX174 (Isolate Sanger) (Bacteriophage phi-X174).
    443..459     +  protein_bind   lac operator: The lac repressor binds to the lac operator to inhibit transcription in E. coli. This inhibition can be relieved by adding lactose or isopropyl-β-D-thiogalactopyranoside (IPTG). lac repressor encoded by lacI
    475..693     +  CDS            N-MYC2 (fragment): MYC2_MARMO - Protein inferred from homology: Swiss-Prot protein existence level 3. From Marmota monax (Woodchuck).
    661..690     +  CDS            Myc: Myc (human c-Myc proto-oncogene) epitope tag
    825..856     +  promoter       araBAD promoter (fragment): araBAD; promoter of the L-arabinose operon of E. coli; the araC regulatory gene is transcribed in the opposite direction (Guzman et al., 1995)
    867..886     -  protein_bind   lac operator (symmetric): The lac repressor binds to the lac operator to inhibit transcription in E. coli. This inhibition can be relieved by adding lactose or isopropyl-β-D-thiogalactopyranoside (IPTG). The symmetric lac operator was optimized for tight binding of lac repressor. lac repressor encoded by lacI
    900..916     +  protein_bind   lac operator: The lac repressor binds to the lac operator to inhibit transcription in E. coli. This inhibition can be relieved by adding lactose or isopropyl-β-D-thiogalactopyranoside (IPTG). lac repressor encoded by lacI
    954..1250    +  CDS            luxR (fragment): LUXR_ALIFS - Experimental evidence at protein level: Swiss-Prot protein existence level 1. Transcriptional activator of the bioluminescence operon. Binds to the OHHL autoinducer. From Aliivibrio fischeri (Vibrio fischeri).
   1252..1704    +  CDS            luxR (fragment): LUXR_ALIFS - Experimental evidence at protein level: Swiss-Prot protein existence level 1. Transcriptional activator of the bioluminescence operon. Binds to the OHHL autoinducer. From Aliivibrio fischeri (Vibrio fischeri).
   1744..2322    +  CDS            luxI: LUXI_ALIFS - Protein inferred from homology: Swiss-Prot protein existence level 3. Required for the synthesis of OHHL (N-(3-oxohexanoyl)-L- homoserine lactone) also known as VAI or N-(beta-ketocaproyl)homoserine lactone or 3-oxo-N-(tetrahydro-2-oxo-3-furanyl)-hexanamide, an autoinducer molecule which binds to LuxR and thus acts in bioluminescence regulation. From Aliivibrio fischeri (Vibrio fischeri).
   2371..2457    +  terminator     rrnB T1 terminator: Escherichia coli rrnB; transcription terminator T1 from the E. coli rrnB gene
   2622..3210    -  rep_origin     ori: high-copy-number ColE1/pMB1/pBR322/pUC origin of replication
   3298..3392    -  terminator     lambda t0 terminator: transcription terminator from phage lambda
   3416..4072    -  CDS            cat: CAT_ECOLX - Experimental evidence at protein level: Swiss-Prot protein existence level 1. This enzyme is an effector of chloramphenicol resistance in bacteria. From Escherichia coli. This protein is used as a marker in many commonly used cloning vectors, such as pACYC184.
   4073..4175    -  promoter       cat promoter: promoter of the E. coli cat gene encoding chloramphenicol acetyltransferase
>Addgene plasmid #50953 | ePop | addgene full sequence | sequence record 454119 | Addgene Long Read Sequencing Result
GACGTCAGTCCTTTGATTCTAATAAATTGGATTTTTGTCACACTATTGTATCGCTGGGAATACAATTACT
TAACATAAGCACCTGTAGGATCGTACAGGTTTACGCAAGAAAATGGTTTGTTATAGTCGAATAAACGCAA
GGGAGGTTGGTATGGTACGCTGGACTTTGTGGGATACCCTCGCTTTCCTGCTCCTGTTGAGTTTATTGCT
GCCGTCATTGCTTATTATGTTCATCCCGTCAACATTCAAACGGCCTGTCTCATCATGGAAGGCGCTGAAT
TTACGGAAAACATTATTAATGGCGTCGAGCGTCCGGTTAAAGCCGCTGAATTGTTCGCGTTTACCTTGCG
TGTACGCGCAGGAAACACTGACGTTCTTACTGACGCAGAAGAAAACGTGCGTCAAAAATTACGTGCGGAA
GGAGTGAGACGTCTGTGTGGAATTGTGAGCGGATAACAAATTCACACAGGGCCCTCGGACACCGAGGAGA
ATGTCAAGAGGCGAACACACAACGTCTTGGAGCGCCAGAGGAGGAACGAGCTAAAACGGAGCTTTTTTGC
CCTGCGTGACCAGATCCCGGAGTTGGAAAACAATGAAAAGGCCCCCAAGGTAGTTATCCTTAAAAAAGCC
ACAGCATACATCCTGTCCGTCCAAGCAGAGGAGCAAAAGCTCATTTCTGAAGAGGACTTGTTGCGGAAAC
GACGAGAACAGTTGAAACACAAACTTGAACAGCTACGGAACTCTTGTGCGTAAGGAAAAGTAAGGAAAAC
GATTCCTTCTAACAGAAATGTCCTGAGCAATCACCTATGAACTGTCGACTCGAGCATAGCATTTTTATCC
ATAAGATTAGCGGATCTAACCTTTACAATTGTGAGCGCTCACAATTATGATAGATTCAATTGTGAGCGGA
TAACAATTTCACACAGAATTCATTAAAGAGGAGAAAGGTACCCATGAAAAACATAAATGCCGACGACACA
TACAGAATAATTAATAAAATTAAAGCTTGTAGAAGCAATAATGATATTAATCAATGCTTATCTGATATGA
CTAAAATGGTACATTGTGAATATTATTTACTCGCGATCATTTATCCTCATTCTATGGTTAAATCTGATAT
TTCAATTCTAGATAATTACCCTAAAAAATGGAGGCAATATTATGATGACGCTAATTTAATAAAATATGAT
CCTATAGTAGATTATTCTAACTCCAATCATTCACCAATTAATTGGAATATATTTGAAAACAAATGCTGTA
AATAAAAAATCTCCAAATGTAATTAAAGAAGCGAAAACATCAGGTCTTATCACTGGGTTTAGTTTCCCTA
TTCATACGGCTAACAATGGCTTCGGAATGCTTAGTTTTGCACATTCAGAAAAAGACAACTATATAGATAG
TTTATTTTTACATGCGTGTATGAACATACCATTAATTGTTCCTTCTCTAGTTGATAATTATCGAAAAATA
AATATAGCAAATAATAAATCAAACAACGATTTAACCAAAAGAGAAAAAGAATGTTTAGCGTGGGCATGCG
AAGGAAAAAGCTCTTGGGATATTTCAAAAATATTAGGCTGCAGTGAGCGTACTGTCACTTTCCATTTAAC
CAATGCGCAAATGAAACTCAATACAACAAACCGCTGCCAAAGTATTTCTAAAGCAATTTTAACAGGAGCA
ATTGATTGCCCATACTTTAAAAATTAAGTACGGGATCCCCGAATAAACGCAAGGGAGGTTGGTATGACTA
TAATGATAAAAAAATCGGATTTTTTGGCAATTCCATCGGAGGAGTATAAAGGTATTCTAAGTCTTCGTTA
TCAAGTGTTTAAGCAAAGACTTGAGTGGGACTTAGTTGTAGAAAATAACCTTGAATCAGATGAGTATGAT
AACTCAAATGCAGAATATATTTATGCTTGTGATGATACTGAAAATGTAAGTGGATGCTGGCGTTTATTAC
CTACAACAGGTGATTATATGCTGAAAAGTGTTTTTCCTGAATTGCTTGGTCAACAGAGTGCTCCCAAAGA
TCCTAATATAGTCGAATTAAGTCGTTTTGCTGTAGGTAAAAATAGCTCAAAGATAAATAACTCTGCTAGT
GAAATTACAATGAAACTATTTGAAGCTATATATAAACACGCTGTTAGTCAAGGTATTACAGAATATGTAA
CAGTAACATCAACAGCAATAGAGCGATTTTTAAAGCGTATTAAAGTTCCTTGTCATCGTATTGGAGACAA
AGAAATTCATGTATTAGGTGATACTAAATCGGTTGTATTGTCTATGCCTATTAATGAACAGTTTAAAAAA
GCAGTCTTAAATTAATGTTGTTAAGCTTCGCGGCCGCTTAATTAATTAATCTAGAGGCATCAAATAAAAC
GAAAGGCTCAGTCGAAAGACTGGGCCTTTCGTTTTATCTGTTGTTTGTCGGTGAACGCTCTCCTGAGTAG
GACAAATCCGCCGCCCTAGACCTAGGGCGTTCGGCTGCGGCGAGCGGTATCAGCTCACTCAAAGGCGGTA
ATACGGTTATCCACAGAATCAGGGGATAACGCAGGAAAGAACATGTGAGCAAAAGGCCAGCAAAAGGCCA
GGAACCGTAAAAAGGCCGCGTTGCTGGCGTTTTTCCATAGGCTCCGCCCCCCTGACGAGCATCACAAAAA
TCGACGCTCAAGTCAGAGGTGGCGAAACCCGACAGGACTATAAAGATACCAGGCGTTTCCCCCTGGAAGC
TCCCTCGTGCGCTCTCCTGTTCCGACCCTGCCGCTTACCGGATACCTGTCCGCCTTTCTCCCTTCGGGAA
GCGTGGCGCTTTCTCATAGCTCACGCTGTAGGTATCTCAGTTCGGTGTAGGTCGTTCGCTCCAAGCTGGG
CTGTGTGCACGAACCCCCCGTTCAGCCCGACCGCTGCGCCTTATCCGGTAACTATCGTCTTGAGTCCAAC
CCGGTAAGACACGACTTATCGCCACTGGCAGCAGCCACTGGTAACAGGATTAGCAGAGCGAGGTATGTAG
GCGGTGCTACAGAGTTCTTGAAGTGGTGGCCTAACTACGGCTACACTAGAAGGACAGTATTTGGTATCTG
CGCTCTGCTGAAGCCAGTTACCTTCGGAAAAAGAGTTGGTAGCTCTTGATCCGGCAAACAAACCACCGCT
GGTAGCGGTGGTTTTTTTGTTTGCAAGCAGCAGATTACGCGCAGAAAAAAAGGATCTCAAGAAGATCCTT
TGATCTTTTCTACGGGGTCTGACGCTCAGTGGAACGAAAACTCACGTTAAGGGATTTTGGTCATGACTAG
TGCTTGGATTCTCACCAATAAAAAACGCCCGGCGGCAACCGAGCGTTCTGAACAAATCCAGATGGAGTTC
TGAGGTCATTACTGGATCTATCAACAGGAGTCCAAGCGAGCTCGATATCAAATTACGCCCCGCCCTGCCA
CTCATCGCAGTACTGTTGTAATTCATTAAGCATTCTGCCGACATGGAAGCCATCACAAACGGCATGATGA
ACCTGAATCGCCAGCGGCATCAGCACCTTGTCGCCTTGCGTATAATATTTGCCCATGGTGAAAACGGGGG
CGAAGAAGTTGTCCATATTGGCCACGTTTAAATCAAAACTGGTGAAACTCACCCAGGGATTGGCTGAGAC
GAAAAACATATTCTCAATAAACCCTTTAGGGAAATAGGCCAGGTTTTCACCGTAACACGCCACATCTTGC
GAATATATGTGTAGAAACTGCCGGAAATCGTCGTGGTATTCACTCCAGAGCGATGAAAACGTTTCAGTTT
GCTCATGGAAAACGGTGTAACAAGGGTGAACACTATCCCATATCACCAGCTCACCGTCTTTCATTGCCAT
ACGAAATTCCGGATGAGCATTCATCAGGCGGGCAAGAATGTGAATAAAGGCCGGATAAAACTTGTGCTTA
TTTTTCTTTACGGTCTTTAAAAAGGCCGTAATATCCAGCTGAACGGTCTGGTTATAGGTACATTGAGCAA
CTGACTGAAATGCCTCAAAATGTTCTTTACGATGCCATTGGGATATATCAACGGTGGTATATCCAGTGAT
TTTTTTCTCCATTTTAGCTTCCTTAGCTCCTGAAAATCTCGATAACTCAAAAAATACGCCCGGTAGTGAT
CTTATTTCATTATGGTGAAAGTTGGAACCTCTTACGTGCCGATCAACGTCTCATTTTCGCCAGATATC
