Features (pLannotate 1.2.2; 14 found; start..end, strand, type, name):
    152..424     +  CDS            E: LYS_BPPHS - Experimental evidence at protein level: Swiss-Prot protein existence level 1. Induces host cell lysis. Inhibits the host translocase MraY activity that catalyzes the synthesis of lipid I, a necessary step for the host cell wall biosynthesis. From Enterobacteria phage phiX174 (Isolate Sanger) (Bacteriophage phi-X174).
    443..459     +  protein_bind   lac operator: The lac repressor binds to the lac operator to inhibit transcription in E. coli. This inhibition can be relieved by adding lactose or isopropyl-β-D-thiogalactopyranoside (IPTG). lac repressor encoded by lacI
    475..693     +  CDS            N-MYC2 (fragment): MYC2_MARMO - Protein inferred from homology: Swiss-Prot protein existence level 3. From Marmota monax (Woodchuck).
    661..690     +  CDS            Myc: Myc (human c-Myc proto-oncogene) epitope tag
    825..856     +  promoter       araBAD promoter (fragment): araBAD; promoter of the L-arabinose operon of E. coli; the araC regulatory gene is transcribed in the opposite direction (Guzman et al., 1995)
    867..886     -  protein_bind   lac operator (symmetric): The lac repressor binds to the lac operator to inhibit transcription in E. coli. This inhibition can be relieved by adding lactose or isopropyl-β-D-thiogalactopyranoside (IPTG). The symmetric lac operator was optimized for tight binding of lac repressor. lac repressor encoded by lacI
    900..916     +  protein_bind   lac operator: The lac repressor binds to the lac operator to inhibit transcription in E. coli. This inhibition can be relieved by adding lactose or isopropyl-β-D-thiogalactopyranoside (IPTG). lac repressor encoded by lacI
    954..1703    +  CDS            luxR: LUXR_ALIFS - Experimental evidence at protein level: Swiss-Prot protein existence level 1. Transcriptional activator of the bioluminescence operon. Binds to the OHHL autoinducer. From Aliivibrio fischeri (Vibrio fischeri).
   1743..2321    +  CDS            luxI: LUXI_ALIFS - Protein inferred from homology: Swiss-Prot protein existence level 3. Required for the synthesis of OHHL (N-(3-oxohexanoyl)-L- homoserine lactone) also known as VAI or N-(beta-ketocaproyl)homoserine lactone or 3-oxo-N-(tetrahydro-2-oxo-3-furanyl)-hexanamide, an autoinducer molecule which binds to LuxR and thus acts in bioluminescence regulation. From Aliivibrio fischeri (Vibrio fischeri).
   2370..2456    +  terminator     rrnB T1 terminator: Escherichia coli rrnB; transcription terminator T1 from the E. coli rrnB gene
   2620..3208    -  rep_origin     ori: high-copy-number ColE1/pMB1/pBR322/pUC origin of replication
   3296..3390    -  terminator     lambda t0 terminator: transcription terminator from phage lambda
   3414..4070    -  CDS            cat: CAT_ECOLX - Experimental evidence at protein level: Swiss-Prot protein existence level 1. This enzyme is an effector of chloramphenicol resistance in bacteria. From Escherichia coli. This protein is used as a marker in many commonly used cloning vectors, such as pACYC184.
   4071..4173    -  promoter       cat promoter: promoter of the E. coli cat gene encoding chloramphenicol acetyltransferase
>Addgene plasmid #50953 | ePop | analyzer sequence | sequence record 77910
GACGTCAGTCCTTTGATTCTAATAAATTGGATTTTTGTCACACTATTGTATCGCTGGGAATACAATTACT
TAACATAAGCACCTGTAGGATCGTACAGGTTTACGCAAGAAAATGGTTTGTTATAGTCGAATAAACGCAA
GGGAGGTTGGTATGGTACGCTGGACTTTGTGGGATACCCTCGCTTTCCTGCTCCTGTTGAGTTTATTGCT
GCCGTCATTGCTTATTATGTTCATCCCGTCAACATTCAAACGGCCTGTCTCATCATGGAAGGCGCTGAAT
TTACGGAAAACATTATTAATGGCGTCGAGCGTCCGGTTAAAGCCGCTGAATTGTTCGCGTTTACCTTGCG
TGTACGCGCAGGAAACACTGACGTTCTTACTGACGCAGAAGAAAACGTGCGTCAAAAATTACGTGCGGAA
GGAGTGAGACGTCTGTGTGGAATTGTGAGCGGATAACAATTTCACACAGGGCCCTCGGACACCGAGGAGA
ATGTCAAGAGGCGAACACACAACGTCTTGGAGCGCCAGAGGAGGAACGAGCTAAAACGGAGCTTTTTTGC
CCTGCGTGACCAGATCCCGGAGTTGGAAAACAATGAAAAGGCCCCCAAGGTAGTTATCCTTAAAAAAGCC
ACAGCATACATCCTGTCCGTCCAAGCAGAGGAGCAAAAGCTCATTTCTGAAGAGGACTTGTTGCGGAAAC
GACGAGAACAGTTGAAACACAAACTTGAACAGCTACGGAACTCTTGTGCGTAAGGAAAAGTAAGGAAAAC
GATTCCTTCTAACAGAAATGTCCTGAGCAATCACCTATGAACTGTCGACTCGAGCATAGCATTTTTATCC
ATAAGATTAGCGGATCTAACCTTTACAATTGTGAGCGCTCACAATTATGATAGATTCAATTGTGAGCGGA
TAACAATTTCACACAGAATTCATTAAAGAGGAGAAAGGTACCCATGAAAAACATAAATGCCGACGACACA
TACAGAATAATTAATAAAATTAAAGCTTGTAGAAGCAATAATGATATTAATCAATGCTTATCTGATATGA
CTAAAATGGTACATTGTGAATATTATTTACTCGCGATCATTTATCCTCATTCTATGGTTAAATCTGATAT
TTCAATTCTAGATAATTACCCTAAAAAATGGAGGCAATATTATGATGACGCTAATTTAATAAAATATGAT
CCTATAGTAGATTATTCTAACTCCAATCATTCACCAATTAATTGGAATATATTTGAAAACAATGCTGTAA
ATAAAAAATCTCCAAATGTAATTAAAGAAGCGAAAACATCAGGTCTTATCACTGGGTTTAGTTTCCCTAT
TCATACGGCTAACAATGGCTTCGGAATGCTTAGTTTTGCACATTCAGAAAAAGACAACTATATAGATAGT
TTATTTTTACATGCGTGTATGAACATACCATTAATTGTTCCTTCTCTAGTTGATAATTATCGAAAAATAA
ATATAGCAAATAATAAATCAAACAACGATTTAACCAAAAGAGAAAAAGAATGTTTAGCGTGGGCATGCGA
AGGAAAAAGCTCTTGGGATATTTCAAAAATATTAGGCTGCAGTGAGCGTACTGTCACTTTCCATTTAACC
AATGCGCAAATGAAACTCAATACAACAAACCGCTGCCAAAGTATTTCTAAAGCAATTTTAACAGGAGCAA
TTGATTGCCCATACTTTAAAAATTAAGTACGGGATCCCCGAATAAACGCAAGGGAGGTTGGTATGACTAT
AATGATAAAAAAATCGGATTTTTTGGCAATTCCATCGGAGGAGTATAAAGGTATTCTAAGTCTTCGTTAT
CAAGTGTTTAAGCAAAGACTTGAGTGGGACTTAGTTGTAGAAAATAACCTTGAATCAGATGAGTATGATA
ACTCAAATGCAGAATATATTTATGCTTGTGATGATACTGAAAATGTAAGTGGATGCTGGCGTTTATTACC
TACAACAGGTGATTATATGCTGAAAAGTGTTTTTCCTGAATTGCTTGGTCAACAGAGTGCTCCCAAAGAT
CCTAATATAGTCGAATTAAGTCGTTTTGCTGTAGGTAAAAATAGCTCAAAGATAAATAACTCTGCTAGTG
AAATTACAATGAAACTATTTGAAGCTATATATAAACACGCTGTTAGTCAAGGTATTACAGAATATGTAAC
AGTAACATCAACAGCAATAGAGCGATTTTTAAAGCGTATTAAAGTTCCTTGTCATCGTATTGGAGACAAA
GAAATTCATGTATTAGGTGATACTAAATCGGTTGTATTGTCTATGCCTATTAATGAACAGTTTAAAAAAG
CAGTCTTAAATTAATGTTGTTAAGCTTCGCGGCCGCTTAATTAATTAATCTAGAGGCATCAAATAAAACG
AAAGGCTCAGTCGAAAGACTGGGCCTTTCGTTTTATCTGTTGTTTGTCGGTGAACGCTCTCCTGAGTAGG
ACAAATCCGCCGCCCTAGACCTAGGCGTTCGGCTGCGGCGAGCGGTATCAGCTCACTCAAAGGCGGTAAT
ACGGTTATCCACAGAATCAGGGGATAACGCAGGAAAGAACATGTGAGCAAAAGGCCAGCAAAAGGCCAGG
AACCGTAAAAAGGCCGCGTTGCTGGCGTTTTTCCATAGGCTCCGCCCCCCTGACGAGCATCACAAAAATC
GACGCTCAAGTCAGAGGTGGCGAAACCCGACAGGACTATAAAGATACCAGGCGTTTCCCCCTGGAAGCTC
CCTCGTGCGCTCTCCTGTTCCGACCCTGCCGCTTACCGGATACCTGTCCGCCTTTCTCCCTTCGGGAAGC
GTGGCGCTTTCTCAATGCTCACGCTGTAGGTATCTCAGTTCGGTGTAGGTCGTTCGCTCCAAGCTGGGCT
GTGTGCACGAACCCCCCGTTCAGCCCGACCGCTGCGCCTTATCCGGTAACTATCGTCTTGAGTCCAACCC
GGTAAGACACGACTTATCGCCACTGGCAGCAGCCACTGGTAACAGGATTAGCAGAGCGAGGTATGTAGGC
GGTGCTACAGAGTTCTTGAAGTGGTGGCCTAACTACGGCTACACTAGAAGGACAGTATTTGGTATCTGCG
CTCTGCTGAAGCCAGTTACCTTCGGAAAAAGAGTTGGTAGCTCTTGATCCGGCAAACAAACCACCGCTGG
TAGCGGTGGTTTTTTTGTTTGCAAGCAGCAGATTACGCGCAGAAAAAAAGGATCTCAAGAAGATCCTTTG
ATCTTTTCTACGGGGTCTGACGCTCAGTGGAACGAAAACTCACGTTAAGGGATTTTGGTCATGACTAGTG
CTTGGATTCTCACCAATAAAAAACGCCCGGCGGCAACCGAGCGTTCTGAACAAATCCAGATGGAGTTCTG
AGGTCATTACTGGATCTATCAACAGGAGTCCAAGCGAGCTCGATATCAAATTACGCCCCGCCCTGCCACT
CATCGCAGTACTGTTGTAATTCATTAAGCATTCTGCCGACATGGAAGCCATCACAGACGGCATGATGAAC
CTGAATCGCCAGCGGCATCAGCACCTTGTCGCCTTGCGTATAATATTTGCCCATGGTGAAAACGGGGGCG
AAGAAGTTGTCCATATTGGCCACGTTTAAATCAAAACTGGTGAAACTCACCCAGGGATTGGCTGAGACGA
AAAACATATTCTCAATAAACCCTTTAGGGAAATAGGCCAGGTTTTCACCGTAACACGCCACATCTTGCGA
ATATATGTGTAGAAACTGCCGGAAATCGTCGTGGTATTCACTCCAGAGCGATGAAAACGTTTCAGTTTGC
TCATGGAAAACGGTGTAACAAGGGTGAACACTATCCCATATCACCAGCTCACCGTCTTTCATTGCCATAC
GAAATTCCGGATGAGCATTCATCAGGCGGGCAAGAATGTGAATAAAGGCCGGATAAAACTTGTGCTTATT
TTTCTTTACGGTCTTTAAAAAGGCCGTAATATCCAGCTGAACGGTCTGGTTATAGGTACATTGAGCAACT
GACTGAAATGCCTCAAAATGTTCTTTACGATGCCATTGGGATATATCAACGGTGGTATATCCAGTGATTT
TTTTCTCCATTTTAGCTTCCTTAGCTCCTGAAAATCTCGATAACTCAAAAAATACGCCCGGTAGTGATCT
TATTTCATTATGGTGAAAGTTGGAACCTCTTACGTGCCGATCAACGTCTCATTTTCGCCAGATATC
