>Addgene plasmid #50953 | ePop | addgene partial sequence | sequence record 80441 | CAT-R 5'-GCAACTGACTGAAATGCCTC-3'
TCAACGGTGGTATATCCAGTGATTTTTTTCTCCATTTTAGCTTCCTTAGCTCCTGAAAATCTCGATAACT
CAAAAAATACGCCCGGTAGTGATCTTATTTCATTATGGTGAAAGTTGGAACCTCTTACGTGCCGATCAAC
GTCTCATTTTCGCCAGATATCGACGTCAGTCCTTTGATTCTAATAAATTGGATTTTTGTCACACTATTGT
ATCGCTGGGAATACAATTACTTAACATAAGCACCTGTAGGATCGTACAGGTTTACGCAAGAAAATGGTTT
GTTATAGTCGAATAAACGCAAGGGAGGTTGGTATGGTACGCTGGACTTTGTGGGATACCCTCGCTTTCCT
GCTCCTGTTGAGTTTATTGCTGCCGTCATTGCTTATTATGTTCATCCCGTCAACATTCAAACGGCCTGTC
TCATCATGGAAGGCGCTGAATTTACGGAAAACATTATTAATGGCGTCGAGCGTCCGGTTAAAGCCGCTGA
ATTGTTCGCGTTTACCTTGCGTGTACGCGCAGGAAACACTGACGTTCTTACTGACGCAGAAGAAAACGTG
CGTCAAAAATTACGTGCGGAAGGAGTGAGACGTCTGTGTGGAATTGTGAGCGGATAACAAATTCACACAG
GGCCCTCGGACACCGAGGAGAATGTCAAGAGGCGAACACACAACGTCTTGGAGCGCCAGAGGAGGAACGA
GCTAAAACGGAGCTTTTTTGCCCTGCGTGACCAGATCCCGGAGTTGGAAAACAATGAAAAGGCCCCCAAG
GTAGTTATCCTTAAAAAAGCCACAGCATACATCCTGTCCGTCCAAGCAGAGGAGCAAAAGCTCATTTCTG
AAGA
