>Addgene plasmid #50953 | ePop | addgene partial sequence | sequence record 80442 | LuxI-R 5'-aaacgccagcatccacttac-3'
ATATTCTGCATTTGAGTTATCATACTCATCTGATTCAAGGTTATTTTCTACAACTAAGTCCCACTCAAGT
CTTTGCTTAAACACTTGATAACGAAGACTTAGAATACCTTTATACTCCTCCGATGGAATTGCCAAAAAAT
CCGATTTTTTTATCATTATAGTCATACCAACCTCCCTTGCGTTTATTCGGGGATCCCGTACTTAATTTTT
AAAGTATGGGCAATCAATTGCTCCTGTTAAAATTGCTTTAGAAATACTTTGGCAGCGGTTTGTTGTATTG
AGTTTCATTTGCGCATTGGTTAAATGGAAAGTGACAGTACGCTCACTGCAGCCTAATATTTTTGAAATAT
CCCAAGAGCTTTTTCCTTCGCATGCCCACGCTAAACATTCTTTTTCTCTTTTGGTTAAATCGTTGTTTGA
TTTATTATTTGCTATATTTATTTTTCGATAATTATCAACTAGAGAAGGAACAATTAATGGTATGTTCATA
CACGCATGTAAAAATAAACTATCTATATAGTTGTCTTTTTCTGAATGTGCAAAACTAAGCATTCCGAAGC
CATTGTTAGCCGTATGAATAGGGAAACTAAACCCAGTGATAAGACCTGATGTTTTCGCTTCTTTAATTAC
ATTTGGAGATTTTTTATTTACAGCATTTGTTTTCAAATATATTCCAATTAATTGGTGAATGATTGGAGTT
AGAATAATCTACTATAG
